Addgene plasmid #124682: PD-1-miSFIT-1-A, 5-A
Purpose: Tuning expression of PD-1
Depositing lab: Tudor Fulga. Depositing organization: University of Oxford. Publication: Precise tuning of gene expression levels in mammalian cells. Michaels YS, Barnkob MB, Barbosa H, Baeumler TA, Thompson MK, Andre V, Colin-York H, Fritzsche M, Gileadi U, Sheppard HM, Knapp DJHF, Milne TA, Cerundolo V, Fulga TA. Nat Commun. 2019 Feb 18;10(1):818. doi: 10.1038/s41467-019-08777-y. PubMed 30778069.
Backbone
  Vector backbone: AB.pCCL.sin.cPPT.GFP.miR-17-3p.sensor.PGK.dNGFR.WPRE
  Backbone manufacturer: Addgene: 85866
  Vector type: Mammalian Expression
Growth in bacteria
  Bacterial resistance: Ampicillin, 100 μg/mL
  Growth temperature: 37°C
  Growth strain: NEB Stable
  Copy number: Unknown
Gene/Insert
  Gene/Insert name: PD-1
  Species: H. sapiens (human)
  Entrez Gene: PDCD1 (a.k.a. AIMTBS, CD279, PD-1, PD1, SLEB2, hPD-1, hPD-l, hSLE1)
  Promoter: minimal CMV
  Cloning method: Restriction Enzyme; 5′ cloning site Unknown (unknown if destroyed)
Terms and licenses: Academic/Nonprofit Terms; Industry Terms: Not Available to Industry
Depositor comments: Bi-directional expression vector driving PD-1 under control of a miR-17 MRE with NGFR as an internal control
How to cite: PD-1-miSFIT-1-A, 5-A was a gift from Tudor Fulga (Addgene plasmid # 124682 ; http://n2t.net/addgene:124682 ; RRID:Addgene_124682)
