[The description below was written by a language model from this plasmid's Addgene catalogue record and pLannotate feature annotations shown in this document.]
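Description:
PD-1-miSFIT-1-A, 5-A is a 9.4 kb mammalian expression plasmid built on a pCCL-type, self-inactivating third-generation HIV-1 lentiviral transfer backbone that originally served as a GFP miR-17-3p sensor. It is maintained in E. coli through a high-copy ColE1/pUC origin with ampicillin selection (β-lactamase), and also carries an f1 origin and an SV40 origin. The lentiviral frame consists of a CMV enhancer/promoter fused to a truncated 5' LTR, the Ψ packaging signal with a gag fragment, the RRE, the cPPT/CTS, a WPRE and a ΔU3 3' LTR. These elements allow Tat-independent production of genomic RNA, packaging, nuclear import and integration, leaving a transcriptionally inactive provirus LTR.

The payload is a bidirectional expression cassette. A human PGK promoter sits back to back with a minimal CMV promoter, so that one regulatory unit drives two divergent transcripts. In one direction, human PD-1 (PDCD1) is expressed from the minimal CMV side and terminated by an SV40 polyadenylation signal. In the other, a truncated NGFR (the dNGFR surface marker named in the backbone) is expressed from the PGK side, upstream of the WPRE. According to the depositor, the PD-1 transcript is placed under control of a miR-17 microRNA response element, although this short element is not annotated in the feature table. The plasmid name suggests a specific variant of that site, but the record does not define it. Endogenous miR-17 repression sets the PD-1 level, while NGFR, which lacks the site, serves as an internal control for normalising delivery and transcription. The stated purpose is tuning PD-1 expression in mammalian cells.
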