Features (pLannotate 1.2.2; 35 found; start..end, strand, type, name):
      1..589     -  rep_origin     ori: high-copy-number ColE1/pMB1/pBR322/pUC origin of replication
    760..1620    -  CDS            AmpR: β-lactamase; bla; confers resistance to ampicillin, carbenicillin, and related antibiotics
   1621..1725    -  promoter       AmpR promoter: bla
   1778..2206    -  rep_origin     f1 ori (sequence partly withheld): f1 bacteriophage origin of replication; arrow indicates direction of (+) strand synthesis
   2211..2366    -  CDS            lacZα (fragment): LacZα fragment of β-galactosidase; lacZ fragment
   2374..2392    +  promoter       T7 promoter: promoter for bacteriophage T7 RNA polymerase
   2413..2548    -  rep_origin     SV40 ori: SV40 origin of replication
   2588..2709    -  polyA_signal   SV40 poly(A) signal: SV40 polyadenylation signal
   2781..3014    -  LTR            3' LTR (ΔU3): self-inactivating 3' long terminal repeat (LTR) from HIV-1
   3016..3084    -  CDS            nef (fragment): NEF_HV1Z2 - Experimental evidence at protein level: Swiss-Prot protein existence level 1. Extracellular Nef protein targets CD4(+) T-lymphocytes for apoptosis by interacting with CXCR4 surface receptors. From Human immunodeficiency virus type 1 group M subtype D (isolate Z2/CDC-Z34) (HIV-1).
   3101..3689    -  misc_feature   WPRE: woodchuck hepatitis virus posttranscriptional regulatory element
   3703..3721    -  misc_feature   MCS (fragment): pUC18/19 multiple cloning site
   3724..4551    -  CDS            NGFR (fragment): TNR16_HUMAN - Also known as TNFRSF16. Experimental evidence at protein level: Swiss-Prot protein existence level 1. Low affinity receptor which can bind to NGF, BDNF, NTF3, and NTF4. Forms a heterodimeric receptor with SORCS2 that binds the precursor forms of NGF, BDNF and NTF3 with high affinity, and has much lower affinity for mature NGF and BDNF (PubMed:24908487). Plays an important role in differentiation and survival of specific neuronal populations during development (By similarity). Can mediate cell survival as well as cell death of neural cells. Plays a role in the inactivation of RHOA
   4666..4690    -  misc_feature   MCS (fragment): pBluescript multiple cloning site
   4693..5203    -  promoter       hPGK promoter: human phosphoglycerate kinase 1 promoter
   5206..5229    +  misc_feature   MCS (fragment): pBluescript multiple cloning site
   5231..5269    +  promoter       minimal CMV promoter: human cytomegalovirus (CMV) immediate early promoter
   5358..6221    +  CDS            PDCD1: PDCD1_HUMAN - Also known as PD1 From Homo sapiens (Human).
   6293..6312    +  misc_feature   MCS (fragment): pBluescript multiple cloning site
   6340..6474    -  polyA_signal   SV40 poly(A) signal: SV40 polyadenylation signal
   6497..6581    -  CDS            large T antigen (fragment): large T antigen from SV40 (simian virus 40)
   6611..6728    -  misc_feature   cPPT/CTS: central polypurine tract and central termination sequence of HIV-1
   6747..6847    -  CDS            Rev (fragment): human immunodeficiency virus 1 (HIV-1) Rev protein; rev; enhances nuclear export of unspliced and incompletely spliced viral mRNAs
   7224..7457    -  misc_feature   RRE: The Rev response element (RRE) of HIV-1 allows for Rev-dependent mRNA export from the nucleus to the cytoplasm.
   7603..7966    -  CDS            HIV-1 gag (fragment): gag protein from human immunodeficiency virus 1; gag
   7950..8075    -  misc_feature   HIV-1 Ψ: packaging signal of human immunodeficiency virus type 1
   8122..8302    -  LTR            5' LTR (truncated): truncated 5' long terminal repeat (LTR) from HIV-1
   8317..8520    -  promoter       CMV promoter: human cytomegalovirus (CMV) immediate early promoter
   8521..8900    -  enhancer       CMV enhancer: human cytomegalovirus immediate early enhancer
   9001..9019    -  promoter       T3 promoter: promoter for bacteriophage T3 RNA polymerase
   9064..9080    -  protein_bind   lac operator: The lac repressor binds to the lac operator to inhibit transcription in E. coli. This inhibition can be relieved by adding lactose or isopropyl-β-D-thiogalactopyranoside (IPTG). lac repressor encoded by lacI
   9088..9118    -  promoter       lac promoter: promoter for the E. coli lac operon
   9133..9154    -  protein_bind   CAP binding site: CAP binding activates transcription in the presence of cAMP. E. coli catabolite activator protein
   9167..9259    -  CDS            lacI (fragment): lac repressor; lacI; The lac repressor binds to the lac operator to inhibit transcription in E. coli. This inhibition can be relieved by adding lactose or isopropyl-β-D-thiogalactopyranoside (IPTG).
   9261..9394    -  rep_origin     RSF ori (fragment): Plasmids containing the RSF 1030 origin of replication can be propagated in E. coli cells that contain additional plasmids with compatible origins.
>Addgene plasmid #124682 | PD-1-miSFIT-1-A, 5-A | addgene full sequence | sequence record 243849 | Addgene NGS Result
TTTCCATAGGCTCCGCCCCCCTGACGAGCATCACAAAAATCGACGCTCAAGTCAGAGGTGGCGAAACCCG
ACAGGACTATAAAGATACCAGGCGTTTCCCCCTGGAAGCTCCCTCGTGCGCTCTCCTGTTCCGACCCTGC
CGCTTACCGGATACCTGTCCGCCTTTCTCCCTTCGGGAAGCGTGGCGCTTTCTCATAGCTCACGCTGTAG
GTATCTCAGTTCGGTGTAGGTCGTTCGCTCCAAGCTGGGCTGTGTGCACGAACCCCCCGTTCAGCCCGAC
CGCTGCGCCTTATCCGGTAACTATCGTCTTGAGTCCAACCCGGTAAGACACGACTTATCGCCACTGGCAG
CAGCCACTGGTAACAGGATTAGCAGAGCGAGGTATGTAGGCGGTGCTACAGAGTTCTTGAAGTGGTGGCC
TAACTACGGCTACACTAGAAGAACAGTATTTGGTATCTGCGCTCTGCTGAAGCCAGTTACCTTCGGAAAA
AGAGTTGGTAGCTCTTGATCCGGCAAACAAACCACCGCTGGTAGCGGTGGTTTTTTTGTTTGCAAGCAGC
AGATTACGCGCAGAAAAAAAGGATCTCAAGAAGATCCTTTGATCTTTTCTACGGGGTCTGACGCTCAGTG
GAACGAAAACTCACGTTAAGGGATTTTGGTCATGAGATTATCAAAAAGGATCTTCACCTAGATCCTTTTA
AATTAAAAATGAAGTTTTAAATCAATCTAAAGTATATATGAGTAAACTTGGTCTGACAGTTACCAATGCT
TAATCAGTGAGGCACCTATCTCAGCGATCTGTCTATTTCGTTCATCCATAGTTGCCTGACTCCCCGTCGT
GTAGATAACTACGATACGGGAGGGCTTACCATCTGGCCCCAGTGCTGCAATGATACCGCGAGACCCACGC
TCACCGGCTCCAGATTTATCAGCAATAAACCAGCCAGCCGGAAGGGCCGAGCGCAGAAGTGGTCCTGCAA
CTTTATCCGCCTCCATCCAGTCTATTAATTGTTGCCGGGAAGCTAGAGTAAGTAGTTCGCCAGTTAATAG
TTTGCGCAACGTTGTTGCCATTGCTACAGGCATCGTGGTGTCACGCTCGTCGTTTGGTATGGCTTCATTC
AGCTCCGGTTCCCAACGATCAAGGCGAGTTACATGATCCCCCATGTTGTGCAAAAAAGCGGTTAGCTCCT
TCGGTCCTCCGATCGTTGTCAGAAGTAAGTTGGCCGCAGTGTTATCACTCATGGTTATGGCAGCACTGCA
TAATTCTCTTACTGTCATGCCATCCGTAAGATGCTTTTCTGTGACTGGTGAGTACTCAACCAAGTCATTC
TGAGAATAGTGTATGCGGCGACCGAGTTGCTCTTGCCCGGCGTCAATACGGGATAATACCGCGCCACATA
GCAGAACTTTAAAAGTGCTCATCATTGGAAAACGTTCTTCGGGGCGAAAACTCTCAAGGATCTTACCGCT
GTTGAGATCCAGTTCGATGTAACCCACTCGTGCACCCAACTGATCTTCAGCATCTTTTACTTTCACCAGC
GTTTCTGGGTGAGCAAAAACAGGAAGGCAAAATGCCGCAAAAAAGGGAATAAGGGCGACACGGAAATGTT
GAATACTCATACTCTTCCTTTTTCAATATTATTGAAGCATTTATCAGGGTTATTGTCTCATGAGCGGATA
CATATTTGAATGTATTTAGAAAAATAAACAAATAGGGGTTCCGCGCACATTTCCCCGAAAAGTGCCACCT
AAATTGTAAGCGTTAATATTTTGTTAAAATTCGCGTTAAATTTTTGTTAAATCAGCTCATTTTTTAACCA
ATAGGCCGAAATCGGCAAAATCCCTTATAAATCAAAAGAATAGACCGAGATAGGGT
[37 nt withheld, positions 1877-1913]
AAAGAACGTGGACTCCAACGTCAAAGG
[49 nt withheld, positions 1941-1989]
T
[91 nt withheld, positions 1991-2081]
G
[124 nt withheld, positions 2083-2206]
CCCATTCGCCATTCAGGCTGCGCAACTGTTGGGAAGGGCGATCGGTGCGGGCCTCTTCGCTATTACGCCA
GCTGGCGAAAGGGGGATGTGCTGCAAGGCGATTAAGTTGGGTAACGCCAGGGTTTTCCCAGTCACGACGT
TGTAAAACGACGGCCAGTGAGCGCGCGTAATACGACTCACTATAGGGCGAATTGGGTACGTCCCTAGGCC
TCCAAAAAAGCCTCCTCACTACTTCTGGAATAGCTCAGAGGCCGAGGCGGCCTCGGCCTCTGCATAAATA
AAAAAAATTAGTCAGCCATGGGGCGGAGAATGGGCGGAACTGGGCGGAGTTAGGGGCGGGATGGGCGGAG
TTAGGGGCGGGATAGCTAGAGCCAGACATGATAAGATACATTGATGAGTTTGGACAAACCACAACTAGAA
TGCAGTGAAAAAAATGCTTTATTTGTGAAATTTGTGATGCTATTGCTTTATTTGTAACCATTATAAGCTG
CAATAAACAAGTTCCTCTCACTCTCTGATATTCATTTCTTTGCAAGTTATAAATACTGAATAATAAGATG
ACATGAACTACTACTGCTAGAGATTTTCCACACTGACTAAAAGGGTCTGAGGGATCTCTAGTTACCAGAG
TCACACAACAGACGGGCACACACTACTTGAAGCACTCAAGGCAAGCTTTATTGAGGCTTAAGCAGTGGGT
TCCCTAGTTAGCCAGAGAGCTCCCAGGCTCAGATCTGGTCTAACCAGAGAGACCCAGTACAAGCAAAAAG
CAGATCTTGTCTTCGTTGGGAGTGAATTAGCCCTTCCAGTCCCCCCTTTTCTTTTAAAAAGTGGCTAAGA
TCTACAGCTGCCTTGTAAGTCATTGGTCTTAAAGGTACCGAGCTCGAATTCCAGGCGGGGAGGCGGCCCA
AAGGGAGATCCGACTCGTCTGAGGGCGAAGGCGAAGACGCGGAAGAGGCCGCAGAGCCGGCAGCAGGCCG
CGGGAAGGAAGGTCCGCTGGATTGAGGGCCGAAGGGACGTAGCAGAAGGACGTCCCGCGCAGAATCCAGG
TGGCAACACAGGCGAGCAGCCATGGAAAGGACGTCAGCTTCCCCGACAACACCACGGAATTGTCAGTGCC
CAACAGCCGAGCCCCTGTCCAGCAGCGGGCAAGGCAGGCGGCGATGAGTTCCGCCGTGGCAATAGGGAGG
GGGAAAGCGAAAGTCCCGGAAAGGAGCTGACAGGTGGTGGCAATGCCCCAACCAGTGGGGGTTGCGTCAG
CAAACACAGTGCACACCACGCCACGTTGCCTGACAACGGGCCACAACTCCTCATAAAGAGACAGCAACCA
GGATTTATACAAGGAGGAGAAAATGAAAGCCATACGGGAAGCAATAGCATGATACAAAGGCATTAAAGCA
GCGTATCCACATAGCGTAAAAGGAGCAACATAGTTAAGAATACCAGTCAATCTTTCACAAATTTTGTAAT
CCAGAGGTTGATTGTCGACTCTAGACTCGACTCTAGAGGATCCCCCTGTTCCACCTCTTGAAGGCTATGT
AGGCCACAAGGCCCACAACCACAGCAGCCAGGATGGAGCAATAGACAGGGATGAGGTTGTCGGTGGTGCC
TCGGGTCACCACGGGCTGGGAGCTGCCCATCACTGTGGTCACCACACCTGCCACCGTGCTGGCTATGAGG
TCTTGTTCTGGAGGTGCCTCAGGCTCCTGGGTGCTGGGGGCTGTGCTGTCCGAGCCCTCTGGGGGTGTGG
ACCGTGTAATCCAACGGCCAGGGATCTCCTCGCACTCGGCGTCGGCCCAGCGTGTGCACTCGCGGAGCTG
GCGCTCGGTGTCCTCGCACACGGTGCAGGGCAGGCACGGGTCCACGTGGTTGGCCTCGTCGGAATACGTG
CCGTCGGGGCACTCCTCGCACACGGTGTTCTGCTTGTCCTGGCAGGAGAACACGAGGCCCGAGCCCGCCT
CGCACACGCGGCACGCCTCGCAGCGCCCAGTCGTCTCATCCTGGTAGTAGCCGTAGGCGCAGCGGCACAC
GGCGTCGTCGGCCTCCACGCACGGCGCCGACATGCTCTGGAGCCCCACGCACTCGGTGCACGGCTTGCAC
GGCTCGGTCGCGCTCACCACGTCGGAGAACGTCACGCTGTCCAGGCAGGGCTCACACACGGTCTGGTTGG
CTCCACAAGGCTGGGCCACACCCTCGCCCAGGTTGCAGGCTTTGCAGCACTCACCGCTGTGTGTGTACAG
GCCTGTGGGGCATGCCTCCTTGGCACCTCCAAGGGACACCCCCAGAAGCAGCAACAGCAGCAGGCGCGGC
CCGTCCATGGCGCGGCCGGTGGCACCTGCCCCCATCGCCCGCCTCCCGCGGCAGCGCTCGACTTCCAGCT
CGGTCCGCTTTGCGGACTGATGGGGCTGCGCTGCGCTGCGCTCCAGCGCCCCCCCTGCCCGCCGGAGCTG
GCCGCGGCCCGAATTCCTGCAGCCCGGGGGATCCCCCTGGGGAGAGAGGTCGGTGATTCGGTCAACGAGG
GAGCCGACTGCCGACGTGCGCTCCGGAGGCTTGCAGAATGCGGAACACCGCGCGGGCAGGAACAGGGCCC
ACACTACCGCCCCACACCCCGCCTCCCGCACCGCCCCTTCCCGGCCGCTGCTCTCGGCGCGCCCTGCTGA
GCAGCCGCTATTGGCCACAGCCCATCGCGGTCGGCGCGCTGCCATTGCTCCCTGGCGCTGTCCGTCTGCG
AGGGTACTAGTGAGACGTGCGGCTTCCGTTTGTCACGTCCGGCACGCCGCGAACCGCAAGGAACCTTCCC
GACTTAGGGGCGGAGCAGGAAGCGTCGCCGGGGGGCCCACAAGGGTAGCGGCGAAGATCCGGGTGACGCT
GCGAACGGACGTGAAGAATGTGCGAGACCCAGGGTCGGCGCCGCTGCGTTTCCCGGAACCACGCCCAGAG
CAGCCGCGTCCCTGCGCAAACCCAGGGCTGCCTTGGAAAAGGCGCAACCCCAACCCCGTGGAATTCGATA
TCAAGCTTCTCGAGGGTAGGCGTGTACGGTGGGAGGCCTATATAAGCAGAGCTCGTTTAGTGAACCGTCA
GATCGCCTGGAGACGCCATCCACGCTGTTTTGACCTCCATAGAAGACACCGGAGCTCCTGCAGGTGCCGC
CATGCAGATCCCACAGGCGCCCTGGCCAGTCGTCTGGGCGGTGCTACAACTGGGCTGGCGGCCAGGATGG
TTCTTAGACTCCCCAGACAGGCCCTGGAACCCCCCCACCTTCTCCCCAGCCCTGCTCGTGGTGACCGAAG
GGGACAACGCCACCTTCACCTGCAGCTTCTCCAACACATCGGAGAGCTTCGTGCTAAACTGGTACCGCAT
GAGCCCCAGCAACCAGACGGACAAGCTGGCCGCCTTCCCCGAGGACCGCAGCCAGCCCGGCCAGGACTGC
CGCTTCCGTGTCACACAACTGCCCAACGGGCGTGACTTCCACATGAGCGTGGTCAGGGCCCGGCGCAATG
ACAGCGGCACCTACCTCTGTGGGGCCATCTCCCTGGCCCCCAAGGCGCAGATCAAAGAGAGCCTGCGGGC
AGAGCTCAGGGTGACAGAGAGAAGGGCAGAAGTGCCCACAGCCCACCCCAGCCCCTCACCCAGGCCAGCC
GGCCAGTTCCAAACCCTGGTGGTTGGTGTCGTGGGCGGCCTGCTGGGCAGCCTGGTGCTGCTAGTCTGGG
TCCTGGCCGTCATCTGCTCCCGGGCCGCACGAGGGACAATAGGAGCCAGGCGCACCGGCCAGCCCCTGAA
GGAGGACCCCTCAGCCGTGCCTGTGTTCTCTGTGGACTATGGGGAGCTGGATTTCCAGTGGCGAGAGAAG
ACCCCGGAGCCCCCCGTGCCCTGTGTCCCTGAGCAGACGGAGTATGCCACCATTGTCTTTCCTAGCGGAA
TGGGCACCTCATCCCCCGCCCGCAGGGGCTCAGCCGACGGCCCTCGGAGTGCCCAGCCACTGAGGCCTGA
GGATGGACACTGCTCTTGGCCCCTCTGAGGGGTAGCACGTGAGTGCTAGCATACATGCACTGTAAGCACT
TTGACCGGTACTAGCTTAGTCATGCACCGGGCTGCAGGAATTCGATGACAGGCGCAGCTTCCGAGGGATT
TGAGATCCAGACATGATAAGATACATTGATGAGTTTGGACAAACCAAAACTAGAATGCAGTGAAAAAAAT
GCCTTATTTGTGAAATTTGTGATGCTATTGCCTTATTTGTAACCATTATAAGCTGCAATAAACAAGTTAA
CAACAACAATTGCATTCATTTTATGTTTCAGGTTCAGGGGGAGGTGTGGGAGGTTTTTTAAAGCAAGTAA
AACCTCTACAAATGTGGTATGGCTGATTATGATCAGATCTCTCGAGGCTAGTCTCGTGATCGATAAAATT
TTGAATTTTTGTAATTTGTTTTTGTAATTCTTTAGTTTGTATGTCTGTTGCTATTATGTCTACTATTCTT
TCCCCTGCACTGTACCCCCCAATCCCCCCTTTTCTTTTAAAAGTTAACCGATACCGTCGAGATCCGTTCA
CTAATCGAATGGATCTGTCTCTGTCTCTCTCTCCACCTTCTTCTTCTATTCCTTCGGGCCTGTCGGGTCC
CCTCGGGGTTGGGAGGTGGGTCTGAAACGATAATGGTGAATATCCCTGCCTAACTCTATTCACTATAGAA
AGTACAGCAAAAACTATTCTTAAACCTACCAAGCCTCCTACTATCATTATGAATAATTTTATATACCACA
GCCAATTTGTTATGTTAAACCAATTCCACAAACTTGCCCATTTATCTAATTCCAATAATTCTTGTTCATT
CTTTTCTTGCTGGTTTTGCGATTCTTCAATTAAGGAGTGTATTAAGCTTGTGTAATTGTTAATTTCTCTG
TCCCACTCCATCCAGGTCGTGTGATTCCAAATCTGTTCCAGAGATTTATTACTCCAACTAGCATTCCAAG
GCACAGCAGTGGTGCAAATGAGTTTTCCAGAGCAACCCCAAATCCCCAGGAGCTGTTGATCCTTTAGGTA
TCTTTCCACAGCCAGGATTCTTGCCTGGAGCTGCTTGATGCCCCAGACTGTGAGTTGCAACAGATGCTGT
TGCGCCTCAATAGCCCTCAGCAAATTGTTCTGCTGCTGCACTATACCAGACAATAATTGTCTGGCCTGTA
CCGTCAGCGTCATTGACGCTGCGCCCATAGTGCTTCCTGCTGCTCCCAAGAACCCAAGGAACAAAGCTCC
TATTCCCACTGCTCTTTTTTCTCTCTGCACCACTCTTCTCTTTGCCTTGGTGGGTGCTACTCCTAATGGT
TCAATTTTTACTACTTTATATTTATATAATTCACTTCTCCAATTGTCCCTCATATCTCCTCCTCCAGGTC
TGAAGATCAGCGGCCGCTTGCTGTGCGGTGGTCTTACTTTTGTTTTGCTCTTCCTCTATCTTGTCTAAAG
CTTCCTTGGTGTCTTTTATCTCTATCCTTTGATGCACACAATAGAGGGTTGCTACTGTATTATATAATGA
TCTAAGTTCTTCTGATCCTGTCTGAAGGGATGGTTGTAGCTGTCCCAGTATTTGTCTACAGCCTTCTGAT
GTTTCTAACAGGCCAGGATTAACTGCGAATCGTTCTAGCTCCCTGCTTGCCCATACTATATGTTTTAATT
TATATTTTTTCTTTCCCCCTGGCCTTAACCGAATTTTTTCCCATCGCGATCTAATTCTCCCCCGCTTAAT
ACTGACGCTCTCGCACCCATCTCTCTCCTTCTAGCCTCCGCTAGTCAAAATTTTTGGCGTACTCACCAGT
CGCCGCCCCTCGCCTCTTGCCGTGCGCGCTTCAGCAAGCCGAGTCCTGCGTCGAGAGAGCTCCTCTGGTT
TCCCTTTCGCTTTCAAGTCCCTGTTCGGGCGCCACTGCTAGAGATTTTCCACACTGACTAAAAGGGTCTG
AGGGATCTCTAGTTACCAGAGTCACACAACAGACGGGCACACACTACTTGAAGCACTCAAGGCAAGCTTT
ATTGAGGCTTAAGCAGTGGGTTCCCTAGTTAGCCAGAGAGCTCCCAGGCTCAGATCTGGTCTAACCAGAG
AGACCCCGGTTCACTAAACGAGCTCTGCTTATATAGACCTCCCACCGTACACGCCTACCGCCCATTTGCG
TCAATGGGGCGGAGTTGTTACGACATTTTGGAAAGTCCCGTTGATTTTGGTGCCAAAACAAACTCCCATT
GACGTCAATGGGGTGGAGACTTGGAAATCCCCGTGAGTCAAACCGCTATCCACGCCCATTGATGTACTGC
CAAAACCGCATCACCATGGTAATAGCGATGACTAATACGTAGATGTACTGCCAAGTAGGAAAGTCCCATA
AGGTCATGTACTGGGCATAATGCCAGGCGGGCCATTTACCGTCATTGACGTCAATAGGGGGCGTACTTGG
CATATGATACACTTGATGTACTGCCAAGTGGGCAGTTTACCGTAAATACTCCACCCATTGACGTCAATGG
AAAGTCCCTATTGGCGTTACTATGGGAACATACGTCATTATTGACGTCAATGGGCGGGGGTCGTTGGGCG
GTCAGCCAGGCGGGCCATTTACCGTAAGTTATGTAACGCGGAACTCCATATATGGGCTATGAACTAATGA
CCCCGTAATTGATTACTATTAATAACTAGTCAATAATCAATGTCAACATGGCGGTAATGTTGGACATGAG
CCAATATAAATGTACATATTATGATATGGATACAACGTATGCAATGGCCAAGCTTGCAGCTCCAGCTTTT
GTTCCCTTTAGTGAGGGTTAATTGCGCGCTTGGCGTAATCATGGTCATAGCTGTTTCCTGTGTGAAATTG
TTATCCGCTCACAATTCCACACAACATACGAGCCGGAAGCATAAAGTGTAAAGCCTGGGGTGCCTAATGA
GTGAGCTAACTCACATTAATTGCGTTGCGCTCACTGCCCGCTTTCCAGTCGGGAAACCTGTCGTGCCAGC
TGCATTAATGAATCGGCCAACGCGCGGGGAGAGGCGGTTTGCGTATTGGGCGCTCTTCCGCTTCCTCGCT
CACTGACTCGCTGCGCTCGGTCGTTCGGCTGCGGCGAGCGGTATCAGCTCACTCAAAGGCGGTAATACGG
TTATCCACAGAATCAGGGGATAACGCAGGAAAGAACATGTGAGCAAAAGGCCAGCAAAAGGCCAGGAACC
GTAAAAAGGCCGCGTTGCTGGCGTT
