>Addgene plasmid #124682 | PD-1-miSFIT-1-A, 5-A | depositor partial sequence | sequence record 238169 | miSFIT site
CAACCAGACGGACAAGCTGGCCGCCTTCCCCGAGGACCGCAGCCAGCCCGGCCAGGACTGCCGCTTCCGT
GTCACACAACTGCCCAACGGGCGTGACTTCCACATGAGCGTGGTCAGGGCCCGGCGCAATGACAGCGGCA
CCTACCTCTGTGGGGCCATCTCCCTGGCCCCCAAGGCGCAGATCAAAGAGAGCCTGCGGGCAGAGCTCAG
GGTGACAGAGAGAAGGGCAGAAGTGCCCACAGCCCACCCCAGCCCCTCACCCAGGCCAGCCGGCCAGTTC
CAAACCCTGGTGGTTGGTGTCGTGGGCGGCCTGCTGGGCAGCCTGGTGCTGCTAGTCTGGGTCCTGGCCG
TCATCTGCTCCCGGGCCGCACGAGGGACAATAGGAGCCAGGCGCACCGGCCAGCCCCTGAAGGAGGACCC
CTCAGCCGTGCCTGTGTTCTCTGTGGACTATGGGGAGCTGGATTTCCAGTGGCGAGAGAAGACCCCGGAG
CCCCCCGTGCCCTGTGTCCCTGAGCAGACGGAGTATGCCACCATTGTCTTTCCTAGCGGAATGGGCACCT
CATCCCCCGCCCGCAGGGGCTCAGCCGACGGCCCTCGGAGTGCCCAGCCACTGAGGCCTGAGGATGGACA
CTGCTCTTGGCCCCTCTGAGGGGTAGCACGTGAGTGCTAGCATACATGCACTGTAAGCACTTTGACCGGT
ACTAGCTTAGTCATGCACCGGG
